Addgene plasmid #59990: U6>Ebf.774(F+E)
Purpose: U6 promoter driving Ebf.774 (F+E) sgRNA
Depositing lab: Lionel Christiaen. Depositing organization: New York University. Publication: Tissue-specific genome editing in Ciona embryos by CRISPR/Cas9. Stolfi A, Gandhi S, Salek F, Christiaen L. Development. 2014 Nov;141(21):4115-20. doi: 10.1242/dev.114488. PubMed 25336740.
Backbone
  Vector backbone: pCESAx
  Modifications to backbone: Mutated BsaI sites in backbone
  Vector type: CRISPR
Growth in bacteria
  Bacterial resistance: Ampicillin, 100 μg/mL
  Growth temperature: 37°C
  Growth strain: Top10
  Copy number: Unknown
Gene/Insert
  Gene/Insert name: Ebf.774 (F+E) sgRNA
  Promoter: Ciinte.U6
  Cloning method: Restriction Enzyme; 5′ cloning site BsaI (destroyed during cloning); 3′ cloning site BsaI (destroyed during cloning)
  Sequencing primers: 5′ cccaagcgagtgtttgttac; 3′ GGATTTCCTTACGCGAAATACG
Terms and licenses: Academic/Nonprofit Terms; Industry Terms: Not Available to Industry
Depositor comments: U6 promoter based on Nishiyama, A. and Fujiwara, S. (2008). RNA interference by expressing short hairpin RNA in the Ciona intestinalis embryo. Dev. growth … 521–529. sgRNA F+E scaffold based on Chen, B., Gilbert, L. a, Cimini, B. a, Schnitzbauer, J., Zhang, W., Li, G.-W., Park, J., Blackburn, E. H., Weissman, J. S., Qi, L. S., et al. (2013). Dynamic imaging of genomic loci in living human cells by an optimized CRISPR/Cas system. Cell 155, 1479–91.
How to cite: U6>Ebf.774(F+E) was a gift from Lionel Christiaen (Addgene plasmid # 59990 ; http://n2t.net/addgene:59990 ; RRID:Addgene_59990)
