[The description below was written by a language model from this plasmid's Addgene catalogue record and the feature table of its GenBank file.]
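Description:
U6>Ebf.774(F+E) is a 3,684 bp circular CRISPR guide-expression plasmid built on the pCESAx backbone, in which the backbone's own BsaI sites were mutated so that BsaI could be used for guide cloning. It is maintained in E. coli through a high-copy ColE1/pUC-type origin of replication. Selection is with ampicillin, through the beta-lactamase gene and its native promoter.

The payload is a single guide RNA named Ebf.774, which by its name targets the Ebf gene. It is transcribed from a Ciona intestinalis U6 promoter (Ciinte.U6), an RNA polymerase III promoter suited to producing small, uncapped RNAs. The targeting sequence was inserted between two BsaI sites that were destroyed during cloning. It is fused to the "F+E" sgRNA scaffold, an optimized design from published work. As generally described, this scaffold combines a flipped base pair that removes a potential Pol III termination stretch with an extended hairpin that improves Cas9 association.

The annotated feature table does not mark the U6 promoter or the sgRNA cassette, which presumably lie in the unannotated first part of the sequence. It lists only backbone elements: an SV40 polyadenylation signal, a T7 promoter, the origin, AmpR and several standard primer sites. The plasmid carries no Cas9, so the nuclease must come from a separate construct. According to the associated publication title, it was made for tissue-specific genome editing in Ciona embryos, where a ubiquitously expressed guide would be paired with Cas9 under a tissue-restricted driver.
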