LOCUS       Exported 3684 bp ds-DNA circular SYN 12-MAY-2021
DEFINITION  U6 promoter driving Ebf.774 (F+E) sgRNA.
ACCESSION   .
VERSION     .
KEYWORDS    U6>Ebf.774(F+E)
SOURCE      synthetic DNA construct
  ORGANISM  synthetic DNA construct
REFERENCE   1 (bases 1 to 3684)
  AUTHORS   Stolfi A, Gandhi S, Salek F, Christiaen L
  TITLE     Tissue-specific genome editing in Ciona embryos by CRISPR/Cas9.
  JOURNAL   Development. 2014 Nov;141(21):4115-20. doi: 10.1242/dev.114488.
  PUBMED    25336740
REFERENCE   2 (bases 1 to 3684)
  AUTHORS   .
  TITLE     Direct Submission
  JOURNAL   Exported May 12, 2021 from SnapGene Server 1.1.58
            http://www.snapgene.com
FEATURES             Location/Qualifiers
     source          1..3684
                     /organism="synthetic DNA construct"
                     /mol_type="other DNA"
     polyA_signal    1431..1565
                     /label=SV40 poly(A) signal
                     /note="SV40 polyadenylation signal"
     primer_bind     complement(1468..1487)
                     /label=SV40pA-R
                     /note="SV40 polyA, reverse primer"
     primer_bind     1522..1541
                     /label=EBV-rev
                     /note="SV40 polyA terminator, reverse primer"
     primer_bind     complement(1601..1620)
                     /label=T7
                     /note="T7 promoter, forward primer"
     promoter        complement(1602..1620)
                     /label=T7 promoter
                     /note="promoter for bacteriophage T7 RNA polymerase"
     primer_bind     complement(1707..1724)
                     /label=L4440
                     /note="L4440 vector, forward primer"
     rep_origin      complement(1878..2466)
                     /direction=LEFT
                     /label=ori
                     /note="high-copy-number ColE1/pMB1/pBR322/pUC origin of
                     replication"
     primer_bind     complement(1958..1977)
                     /label=pBR322ori-F
                     /note="pBR322 origin, forward primer"
     CDS             complement(2637..3497)
                     /codon_start=1
                     /gene="bla"
                     /product="beta-lactamase"
                     /label=AmpR
                     /note="confers resistance to ampicillin, carbenicillin, and
                     related antibiotics"
                     /translation="MSIQHFRVALIPFFAAFCLPVFAHPETLVKVKDAEDQLGARVGYI
                     ELDLNSGKILESFRPEERFPMMSTFKVLLCGAVLSRIDAGQEQLGRRIHYSQNDLVEYS
                     PVTEKHLTDGMTVRELCSAAITMSDNTAANLLLTTIGGPKELTAFLHNMGDHVTRLDRW
                     EPELNEAIPNDERDTTMPVAMATTLRKLLTGELLTLASRQQLIDWMEADKVAGPLLRSA
                     LPAGWFIADKSGAGERGSRGIIAALGPDGKPSRIVVIYTTGSQATMDERNRQIAEIGAS
                     LIKHW"
     primer_bind     3260..3279
                     /label=Amp-R
                     /note="Ampicillin resistance gene, reverse primer"
     promoter        complement(3498..3602)
                     /gene="bla"
                     /label=AmpR promoter
     primer_bind     3670..4
                     /label=pBRforEco
                     /note="pBR322 vectors, upsteam of EcoRI site, forward
                     primer"
ORIGIN
        1 aggcccttac gtattaatta aggcgcgcct ggcgggtgta ttaaaccact aaacaaacaa
       61 ttgccccaag ctctcttcac aattataaac actacaaatg tttggacaag agattagcgt
      121 ggctgtgacg agtaatctca aaggcttggt gtaattgata ttttataaga agcagattaa
      181 acttcaatac agttaacacc tcatttacaa aaaattggct gccaaaatcg ctaattaaca
      241 catatttaaa acaatttcta cagatataca cagtatagta tgattactaa ctgcataata
      301 aacaaacata tccaacagac actcactaat ctgccataac aagcttcaaa aacttaaact
      361 cgaaatttta gtgaatcttt ttttttaatg aagattttat ttaaaaagtt aaaaatatta
      421 cagttcaggt ataggtttac acctaatctt taataatccg aactaaattt taactattta
      481 gaaacttttt caaccaaagt ttaaaaaaat agattcttcg cacgctaaaa ctatcattta
      541 cacaaaaaaa tgcaacaaaa tgcagaaaaa aattacatta gagtttaggt tagttacctg
      601 ctaatcatta taaactaact tccggcataa tattcatcta aaattagcaa taatcacgtt
      661 ttacgctaaa atttgtgtaa aactaaactt cgtcctttgt caaggagaaa atttgactca
      721 aaagctgcgc gcgcagggga gatccccaag cgagtgtttg ttacatcata atcatgtgga
      781 aaaatcccct aataagtaaa aatacatatt ttttaatttt gggggcaaat aaaccgcttt
      841 ttatgtctaa aaacgccaaa aatggatcgc gcgagcccaa aaacgcacaa ataacgtaca
      901 gacagtgtct ctgcgtacac agacggtatt tcccctttaa attgagaact agacttaagc
      961 acgcttataa gtctggaagg catccgatgg tatagatgct gagggttgga caacagggtt
     1021 taagagctat gctggaaaca gcatagcaag tttaaataag gctagtccgt tatcaacttg
     1081 aaaaagtggc accgagtcgg tgcttttttt gaattccagc tgagcgccgg tcgctaccat
     1141 taccagttgg tctggtgtca aaaataataa taaccgggca ggccatgtct gcccgtattt
     1201 cgcgtaagga aatccattat gtactattta aaaaacacaa acttttggat gttcggttta
     1261 ttctttttct tttacttttt tatcatggga gcctacttcc cgtttttccc gatttggcta
     1321 catgacatca accatatcag caaaagtgat acgggtatta tttttgccgc tatttctctg
     1381 ttctcgctat tattccaacc gctgtttggt ctgctttctg acaaactcgg aacttgttta
     1441 ttgcagctta taatggttac aaataaagca atagcatcac aaatttcaca aataaagcat
     1501 ttttttcact gcattctagt tgtggtttgt ccaaactcat caatgtatct tatcatgtct
     1561 ggatcgacaa agtcaaagcg gccatcagat ctgccggact ccctatagtg agtcgtatta
     1621 atttcgataa gccaggttaa cctgcattaa tgaatcggcc aacgcgcggg gagaggcggt
     1681 ttgcgtattg ggcgctcttc cgcttcctcg ctcactgact cgctgcgctc ggtcgttcgg
     1741 ctgcggcgag cggtatcagc tcactcaaag gcggtaatac ggttatccac agaatcaggg
     1801 gataacgcag gaaagaacat gtgagcaaaa ggccagcaaa aggccaggaa ccgtaaaaag
     1861 gccgcgttgc tggcgttttt ccataggctc cgcccccctg acgagcatca caaaaatcga
     1921 cgctcaagtc agaggtggcg aaacccgaca ggactataaa gataccaggc gtttccccct
     1981 ggaagctccc tcgtgcgctc tcctgttccg accctgccgc ttaccggata cctgtccgcc
     2041 tttctccctt cgggaagcgt ggcgctttct catagctcac gctgtaggta tctcagttcg
     2101 gtgtaggtcg ttcgctccaa gctgggctgt gtgcacgaac cccccgttca gcccgaccgc
     2161 tgcgccttat ccggtaacta tcgtcttgag tccaacccgg taagacacga cttatcgcca
     2221 ctggcagcag ccactggtaa caggattagc agagcgaggt atgtaggcgg tgctacagag
     2281 ttcttgaagt ggtggcctaa ctacggctac actagaagaa cagtatttgg tatctgcgct
     2341 ctgctgaagc cagttacctt cggaaaaaga gttggtagct cttgatccgg caaacaaacc
     2401 accgctggta gcggtggttt ttttgtttgc aagcagcaga ttacgcgcag aaaaaaagga
     2461 tctcaagaag atcctttgat cttttctacg gggtctgacg ctcagtggaa cgaaaactca
     2521 cgttaaggga ttttggtcat gagattatca aaaaggatct tcacctagat ccttttaaat
     2581 taaaaatgaa gttttaaatc aatctaaagt atatatgagt aaacttggtc tgacagttac
     2641 caatgcttaa tcagtgaggc acctatctca gcgatctgtc tatttcgttc atccatagtt
     2701 gcctgactcc ccgtcgtgta gataactacg atacgggagg gcttaccatc tggccccagt
     2761 gctgcaatga taccgcgaga tccacgctca ccggctccag atttatcagc aataaaccag
     2821 ccagccggaa gggccgagcg cagaagtggt cctgcaactt tatccgcctc catccagtct
     2881 attaattgtt gccgggaagc tagagtaagt agttcgccag ttaatagttt gcgcaacgtt
     2941 gttgccattg ctacaggcat cgtggtgtca cgctcgtcgt ttggtatggc ttcattcagc
     3001 tccggttccc aacgatcaag gcgagttaca tgatccccca tgttgtgcaa aaaagcggtt
     3061 agctccttcg gtcctccgat cgttgtcaga agtaagttgg ccgcagtgtt atcactcatg
     3121 gttatggcag cactgcataa ttctcttact gtcatgccat ccgtaagatg cttttctgtg
     3181 actggtgagt actcaaccaa gtcattctga gaatagtgta tgcggcgacc gagttgctct
     3241 tgcccggcgt caatacggga taataccgcg ccacatagca gaactttaaa agtgctcatc
     3301 attggaaaac gttcttcggg gcgaaaactc tcaaggatct taccgctgtt gagatccagt
     3361 tcgatgtaac ccactcgtgc acccaactga tcttcagcat cttttacttt caccagcgtt
     3421 tctgggtgag caaaaacagg aaggcaaaat gccgcaaaaa agggaataag ggcgacacgg
     3481 aaatgttgaa tactcatact cttccttttt caatattatt gaagcattta tcagggttat
     3541 tgtctcatga gcggatacat atttgaatgt atttagaaaa ataaacaaat aggggttccg
     3601 cgcacatttc cccgaaaagt gccacctgac gtctaagaaa ccattattat catgacatta
     3661 acctataaaa ataggcgtat cacg
//
