>Addgene plasmid #59990 | U6>Ebf.774(F+E) | addgene partial sequence | sequence record 96751 | pQE-Fwd 5'-CCCGAAAAGTGCCACCTG-3'
TAGGCGTATCACGAGGCCCTTACGTATTAATTAAGGCGCGCCTGGCGGGTGTATTAAACCACTAAACAAA
CAATTGCCCCAAGCTCTCTTCACAATTATAAACACTACAAATGTTTGGACAAGAGATTAGCGTGGCTGTG
ACGAGTAATCTCAAAGGCTTGGTGTAATTGATATTTTATAAGAAGCAGATTAAACTTCAATACAGTTAAC
ACCTCATTTACAAAAAATTGGCTGCCAAAATCGCTAATTAACACATATTTAAAACAATTTCTACAGATAT
ACACAGTATAGTATGATTACTAACTGCATAATAAACAAACATATCCAACAGACACTCACTAATCTGCCAT
AACAAGCTTCAAAAACTTAAACTCGAAATTTTAGTGAATCTTTTTTTTTAATGAAGATTTTATTTAAAAA
GTTAAAAATATTACAGTTCAGGTATAGGTTTACACCTAATCTTTAATAATCCGAACTAAATTTTAACTAT
TTAGAAACTTTTTCAACCAAAGTTTAAAAAAATAGATTCTTCGCACGCTAAAACTATCATTTACACAAAA
AAATGCAACAAAATGCAGAAAAAAATTACATTAGAGTTTAGGTTAGTTACCTGCTAATCATTATAAACTA
ACTTCCGGCATAATATTCATCTAAAATTAGCAATAATCACGTTTTACGCTAAAATTTGTGTAAAACTAAA
CTTCGTCCTTTGTCAAGGAGAAAATTTGACTCAAAAGCTGCGCGCGCA
