>Addgene plasmid #59990 | U6>Ebf.774(F+E) | addgene partial sequence | sequence record 96767 | SV40pA-R 5'-GAAATTTGTGATGCTATTGC-3'
GTTCCGAGTTTGTCAGAAAGCAGACCAAACAGCGGTTGGAATAATAGCGAGAACAGAGAAATAGCGGCAA
AAATAATACCCGTATCACTTTTGCTGATATGGTTGATGTCATGTAGCCAAATCGGGAAAAACGGGAAGTA
GGCTCCCATGATAAAAAAGTAAAAGAAAAAGAATAAACCGAACATCCAAAAGTTTGTGTTTTTTAAATAG
TACATAATGGATTTCCTTACGCGAAATACGGGCAGACATGGCCTGCCCGGTTATTATTATTTTTGACACC
AGACCAACTGGTAATGGTAGCGACCGGCGCTCAGCTGGAATTCAAAAAAAGCACCGACTCGGTGCCACTT
TTTCAAGTTGATAACGGACTAGCCTTATTTAAACTTGCTATGCTGTTTCCAGCATAGCTCTTAAACCCTG
TTGTCCAACCCTCAGCATCTATACCATCGGATGCCTTCCAGACTTATAAGCGTGCTTAAGTCTAGTTCTC
AATTTAAAGGGGAAATACCGTCTGTGTACGCAGAGACACTGTCTGTACGTTATTTGTGCGTTTTTGGGCT
CGCGCGATCCATTTTTGGCGTTTTTAGACATAAAAAGCGGTTTATTTGCCCCCAAAATTAAAAAATATGT
ATTTTTACTTATTAGGGGATTTTTCCACATGATTATGATGTAACAAACACTCGCTTGGGGATCTCCCCTG
CGCGCGCAGCTTTTGAGTCAAATTTTCTCCTTGACAAAGGACGAAG
