>Addgene plasmid #59990 | U6>Ebf.774(F+E) | addgene partial sequence | sequence record 97794 | EBV-rev 5'-GTGGTTTGTCCAAACTCATC-3'
GCGGCCATCAGATCTGCCGGACTCCCTATAGTGAGTCGTATTAATTTCGATAAGCCAGGTTAACCTGCAT
TAATGAATCGGCCAACGCGCGGGGAGAGGCGGTTTGCGTATTGGGCGCTCTTCCGCTTCCTCGCTCACTG
ACTCGCTGCGCTCGGTCGTTCGGCTGCGGCGAGCGGTATCAGCTCACTCAAAGGCGGTAATACGGTTATC
CACAGAATCAGGGGATAACGCAGGAAAGAACATGTGAGCAAAAGGCCAGCAAAAGGCCAGGAACCGTAAA
AAGGCCGCGTTGCTGGCGTTTTTCCATAGGCTCCGCCCCCCTGACGAGCATCACAAAAATCGACGCTCAA
GTCAGAGGTGGCGAAACCCGACAGGACTATAAAGATACCAGGCGTTTCCCCCTGGAAGCTCCCTCGTGCG
CTCTCCTGTTCCGACCCTGCCGCTTACCGGATACCTGTCCGCCTTTCTCCCTTCGGGAAGCGTGGCGCTT
TCTCATAGCTCACGCTGTAGGTATCTCAGTTCGGTGTAGGTCGTTCGCTCCAAGCTGGGCTGTGTGCACG
AACCCCCCGTTCAGCCCGACCGCTGCGCCTTATCCGGTAACTATCGTCTTGAGTCCAACCCGGTAAGACA
CGACTTATCGCCACTGGCAGCAGCCACTGGTAACAGGATTAGCAGAGCGAGGTATGTAGGCGGTGCTACA
GAGTTCTTGAAGTGGTGGCCTAACTACGGCTACACTAGAAGAACAGTATTTGGTATCTGCGCTCTGCTGA
AGCCAGTTACCTTCGG
