>Addgene plasmid #59990 | U6>Ebf.774(F+E) | addgene partial sequence | sequence record 97796 | pBR322ori-3 5'-tttgtttgcaagcagcagat-3'
TTTGATCTTTTCTACGGGGTCTGACGCTCAGTGGAACGAAAACTCACGTTAAGGGATTTTGGTCATGAGA
TTATCAAAAAGGATCTTCACCTAGATCCTTTTAAATTAAAAATGAAGTTTTAAATCAATCTAAAGTATAT
ATGAGTAAACTTGGTCTGACAGTTACCAATGCTTAATCAGTGAGGCACCTATCTCAGCGATCTGTCTATT
TCGTTCATCCATAGTTGCCTGACTCCCCGTCGTGTAGATAACTACGATACGGGAGGGCTTACCATCTGGC
CCCAGTGCTGCAATGATACCGCGAGATCCACGCTCACCGGCTCCAGATTTATCAGCAATAAACCAGCCAG
CCGGAAGGGCCGAGCGCAGAAGTGGTCCTGCAACTTTATCCGCCTCCATCCAGTCTATTAATTGTTGCCG
GGAAGCTAGAGTAAGTAGTTCGCCAGTTAATAGTTTGCGCAACGTTGTTGCCATTGCTACAGGCATCGTG
GTGTCACGCTCGTCGTTTGGTATGGCTTCATTCAGCTCCGGTTCCCAACGATCAAGGCGAGTTACATGAT
CCCCCATGTTGTGCAAAAAAGCGGTTAGCTCCTTCGGTCCTCCGATCGTTGTCAGAAGTAAGTTGGCCGC
AGTGTTATCACTCATGGTTATGGCAGCACTGCATAATTCTCTTACTGTCATGCCATCCGTAAGATGCTTT
TCTGTGACTGGTGAGTACTCAACCAAGTCATTCTGAGAATAGTGTATGCGGCGACCGAGTTGCTCTTGCC
CGGCGTCAATACGGGATAATACCGCGCCACATAGCAG
